>Addgene plasmid #118366 | Flag-GFP11-pDEST-N | addgene full sequence | sequence record 229314 | Addgene NGS Result
CATTAGATGCATGTCGTTACATAACTTACGGTAAATGGCCCGCCTGGCTGACCGCCCAACGACCCCCGCC
CATTGACGTCAATAATGACGTATGTTCCCATAGTAACGCCAATAGGGACTTTCCATTGACGTCAATGGGT
GGAGTATTTACGGTAAACTGCCCACTTGGCAGTACATCAAGTGTATCATATGCCAAGTACGCCCCCTATT
GACGTCAATGACGGTAAATGGCCCGCCTGGCATTATGCCCAGTACATGACCTTATGGGACTTTCCTACTT
GGCAGTACATCTACGTATTAGTCATCGCTATTACCATGGTGATGCGGTTTTGGCAGTACATCAATGGGCG
TGGATAGCGGTTTGACTCACGGGGATTTCCAAGTCTCCACCCCATTGACGTCAATGGGAGTTTGTTTTGG
CACCAAAATCAACGGGACTTTCCAAAATGTCGTAACAACTCCGCCCCATTGACGCAAATGGGCGGTAGGC
GTGTACGGTGGGAGGTCTATATAAGCAGAGCTGGTTTAGTGAACCGTCAGATCCGCTAGCGCTACCGGTC
GCCACCATGGGCAGCCGGGACCACATGGTGCTGCACGAGTACGTGAACGCCGCCGGCATCACAGGCAGCG
ATTACAAGGATGACGACGATAAGTCCGGACTCAGATCTCGAGCTTCTAGATCAACAAGTTTGTACAAAAA
AGCTGAACGAGAAACGTAAAATGATATAAATATCAATATATTAAATTAGATTTTGCATAAAAAACAGACT
ACATAATACTGTAAAACACAACATATCCAGTCACTATGGCGGCCGCATTAGGCACCCCAGGCTTTACACT
TTATGCTTCCGGCTCGTATAATGTGTGGATTTTGAGTTAGGATCCGTCGAGATTTTCAGGAGCTAAGGAA
GCTAAAATGGAGAAAAAAATCACTGGATATACCACCGTTGATATATCCCAATGGCATCGTAAAGAACATT
TTGAGGCATTTCAGTCAGTTGCTCAATGTACCTATAACCAGACCGTTCAGCTGGATATTACGGCCTTTTT
AAAGACCGTAAAGAAAAATAAGCACAAGTTTTATCCGGCCTTTATTCACATTCTTGCCCGCCTGATGAAT
GCTCATCCGGAATTCCGTATGGCAATGAAAGACGGTGAGCTGGTGATATGGGATAGTGTTCACCCTTGTT
ACACCGTTTTCCATGAGCAAACTGAAACGTTTTCATCGCTCTGGAGTGAATACCACGACGATTTCCGGCA
GTTTCTACACATATATTCGCAAGATGTGGCGTGTTACGGTGAAAACCTGGCCTATTTCCCTAAAGGGTTT
ATTGAGAATATGTTTTTCGTCTCAGCCAATCCCTGGGTGAGTTTCACCAGTTTTGATTTAAACGTGGCCA
ATATGGACAACTTCTTCGCCCCCGTTTTCACCATGGGCAAATATTATACGCAAGGCGACAAGGTGCTGAT
GCCGCTGGCGATTCAGGTTCATCATGCCGTTTGTGATGGCTTCCATGTCGGCAGAATGCTTAATGAATTA
CAACAGTACTGCGATGAGTGGCAGGGCGGGGCGTAAAGATCTGGATCCGGCTTACTAAAAGCCAGATAAC
AGTATGCGTATTTGCGCGCTGATTTTTGCGGTATAAGAATATATACTGATATGTATACCCGAAGTATGTC
AAAAAGAGGTATGCTATGAAGCAGCGTATTACAGTGACAGTTGACAGCGACAGCTATCAGTTGCTCAAGG
CATATATGATGTCAATATCTCCGGTCTGGTAAGCACAACCATGCAGAATGAAGCCCGTCGTCTGCGTGCC
GAACGCTGGAAAGCGGAAAATCAGGAAGGGATGGCTGAGGTCGCCCGGTTTATTGAAATGAACGGCTCTT
TTGCTGACGAGAACAGGGGCTGGTGAAATGCAGTTTAAGGTTTACACCTATAAAAGAGAGAGCCGTTATC
GTCTGTTTGTGGATGTACAGAGTGATATTATTGACACGCCCGGGCGACGGATGGTGATCCCCCTGGCCAG
TGCACGTCTGCTGTCAGATAAAGTCTCCCGTGAACTTTACCCGGTGGTGCATATCGGGGATGAAAGCTGG
CGCATGATGACCACCGATATGGCCAGTGTGCCGGTCTCCGTTATCGGGGAAGAAGTGGCTGATCTCAGCC
ACCGCGAAAATGACATCAAAAACGCCATTAACCTGATGTTCTGGGGAATATAAATGTCAGGCTCCCTTAT
ACACAGCCAGTCTGCAGGTCGACCATAGTGACTGGATATGTTGTGTTTTACAGTATTATGTAGTCTGTTT
TTTATGCAAAATCTAATTTAATATATTGATATTTATATCATTTTACGTTTCTCGTTCAGCTTTCTTGTAC
AAAGTGGTTGATCGCGTGCATGCGACGTCATAGCTCTCTCCCTATAGTGAGTCGTATTATAAGCTAGGCA
CTGGCCGTCGTTGATGGGATCCACCGGATCTAGATAACTGATCATAATCAGCCATACCACATTTGTAGAG
GTTTTACTTGCTTTAAAAAACCTCCCACACCTCCCCCTGAACCTGAAACATAAAATGAATGCAATTGTTG
TTGTTAACTTGTTTATTGCAGCTTATAATGGTTACAAATAAAGCAATAGCATCACAAATTTCACAAATAA
AGCATTTTTTTCACTGCATTCTAGTTGTGGTTTGTCCAAACTCATCAATGTATCTTATCATGTCTGGATC
GATCCTGCATTAATGAATCGGCCAACGCGCGGGGAGAGGCGGTTTGCGTATTGGCTGGCGTAATAGCGAA
GAGGCCCGCACCGATCGCCCTTCCCAACAGTTGCGCAGCCTGAATGGCGAATGGG
[124 nt withheld, positions 2856-2979]
C
[91 nt withheld, positions 2981-3071]
A
[49 nt withheld, positions 3073-3121]
CCTTTGACGTTGGAGTCCACGTTCTTT
[37 nt withheld, positions 3149-3185]
ACCCTATCTCGGTCTATTCTTTTGATTTATAAGGGATTTTGCCGATTTCGGCCTATTGGTTAAAAAATGA
GCTGATTTAACAAAAATTTAACGCGAATTTTAACAAAATATTAACGCTTACAATTTCCTGATGCGGTATT
TTCTCCTTACGCATCTGTGCGGTATTTCACACCGCATACGCGGATCTGCGCAGCACCATGGCCTGAAATA
ACCTCTGAAAGAGGAACTTGGTTAGGTACCTTCTGAGGCGGAAAGAACCAGCTGTGGAATGTGTGTCAGT
TAGGGTGTGGAAAGTCCCCAGGCTCCCCAGCAGGCAGAAGTATGCAAAGCATGCATCTCAATTAGTCAGC
AACCAGGTGTGGAAAGTCCCCAGGCTCCCCAGCAGGCAGAAGTATGCAAAGCATGCATCTCAATTAGTCA
GCAACCATAGTCCCGCCCCTAACTCCGCCCATCCCGCCCCTAACTCCGCCCAGTTCCGCCCATTCTCCGC
CCCATGGCTGACTAATTTTTTTTATTTATGCAGAGGCCGAGGCCGCCTCGGCCTCTGAGCTATTCCAGAA
GTAGTGAGGAGGCTTTTTTGGAGGCCTAGGCTTTTGCAAAAAGCTTGATTCTTCTGACACAACAGTCTCG
AACTTAAGGCTAGAGCCACCATGATTGAACAAGATGGATTGCACGCAGGTTCTCCGGCCGCTTGGGTGGA
GAGGCTATTCGGCTATGACTGGGCACAACAGACAATCGGCTGCTCTGATGCCGCCGTGTTCCGGCTGTCA
GCGCAGGGGCGCCCGGTTCTTTTTGTCAAGACCGACCTGTCCGGTGCCCTGAATGAACTGCAGGACGAGG
CAGCGCGGCTATCGTGGCTGGCCACGACGGGCGTTCCTTGCGCAGCTGTGCTCGACGTTGTCACTGAAGC
GGGAAGGGACTGGCTGCTATTGGGCGAAGTGCCGGGGCAGGATCTCCTGTCATCTCACCTTGCTCCTGCC
GAGAAAGTATCCATCATGGCTGATGCAATGCGGCGGCTGCATACGCTTGATCCGGCTACCTGCCCATTCG
ACCACCAAGCGAAACATCGCATCGAGCGAGCACGTACTCGGATGGAAGCCGGTCTTGTCGATCAGGATGA
TCTGGACGAAGAGCATCAGGGGCTCGCGCCAGCCGAACTGTTCGCCAGGCTCAAGGCGCGCATGCCCGAC
GGCGAGGATCTCGTCGTGACCCATGGCGATGCCTGCTTGCCGAATATCATGGTGGAAAATGGCCGCTTTT
CTGGATTCATCGACTGTGGCCGGCTGGGTGTGGCGGACCGCTATCAGGACATAGCGTTGGCTACCCGTGA
TATTGCTGAAGAGCTTGGCGGCGAATGGGCTGACCGCTTCCTCGTGCTTTACGGTATCGCCGCTCCCGAT
TCGCAGCGCATCGCCTTCTATCGCCTTCTTGACGAGTTCTTCTGAGCGGGACTCTGGGGTTCGAAATGAC
CGACCAAGCGACGCCCAACCTGCCATCACGATGGCCGCAATAAAATATCTTTATTTTCATTACATCTGTG
TGTTGGTTTTTTGTGTGAATCGATAGCGATAAGGATCCGCGTATGGTGCACTCTCAGTACAATCTGCTCT
GATGCCGCATAGTTAAGCCAGCCCCGACACCCGCCAACACCCGCTGACGCGCCCTGACGGGCTTGTCTGC
TCCCGGCATCCGCTTACAGACAAGCTGTGACCGTCTCCGGGAGCTGCATGTGTCAGAGGTTTTCACCGTC
ATCACCGAAACGCGCGAGACGAAAGGGCCTCGTGATACGCCTATTTTTATAGGTTAATGTCATGATAATA
ATGGTTTCTTAGACGTCAGGTGGCACTTTTCGGGGAAATGTGCGCGGAACCCCTATTTGTTTATTTTTCT
AAATACATTCAAATATGTATCCGCTCATGAGACAATAACCCTGATAAATGCTTCAATAATATTGAAAAAG
GAAGAGTATGAGTATTCAACATTTCCGTGTCGCCCTTATTCCCTTTTTTGCGGCATTTTGCCTTCCTGTT
TTTGCTCACCCAGAAACGCTGGTGAAAGTAAAAGATGCTGAAGATCAGTTGGGTGCACGAGTGGGTTACA
TCGAACTGGATCTCAACAGCGGTAAGATCCTTGAGAGTTTTCGCCCCGAAGAACGTTTTCCAATGATGAG
CACTTTTAAAGTTCTGCTATGTGGCGCGGTATTATCCCGTATTGACGCCGGGCAAGAGCAACTCGGTCGC
CGCATACACTATTCTCAGAATGACTTGGTTGAGTACTCACCAGTCACAGAAAAGCATCTTACGGATGGCA
TGACAGTAAGAGAATTATGCAGTGCTGCCATAACCATGAGTGATAACACTGCGGCCAACTTACTTCTGAC
AACGATCGGAGGACCGAAGGAGCTAACCGCTTTTTTGCACAACATGGGGGATCATGTAACTCGCCTTGAT
CGTTGGGAACCGGAGCTGAATGAAGCCATACCAAACGACGAGCGTGACACCACGATGCCTGTAGCAATGG
CAACAACGTTGCGCAAACTATTAACTGGCGAACTACTTACTCTAGCTTCCCGGCAACAATTAATAGACTG
GATGGAGGCGGATAAAGTTGCAGGACCACTTCTGCGCTCGGCCCTTCCGGCTGGCTGGTTTATTGCTGAT
AAATCTGGAGCCGGTGAGCGTGGGTCTCGCGGTATCATTGCAGCACTGGGGCCAGATGGTAAGCCCTCCC
GTATCGTAGTTATCTACACGACGGGGAGTCAGGCAACTATGGATGAACGAAATAGACAGATCGCTGAGAT
AGGTGCCTCACTGATTAAGCATTGGTAACTGTCAGACCAAGTTTACTCATATATACTTTAGATTGATTTA
AAACTTCATTTTTAATTTAAAAGGATCTAGGTGAAGATCCTTTTTGATAATCTCATGACCAAAATCCCTT
AACGTGAGTTTTCGTTCCACTGAGCGTCAGACCCCGTAGAAAAGATCAAAGGATCTTCTTGAGATCCTTT
TTTTCTGCGCGTAATCTGCTGCTTGCAAACAAAAAAACCACCGCTACCAGCGGTGGTTTGTTTGCCGGAT
CAAGAGCTACCAACTCTTTTTCCGAAGGTAACTGGCTTCAGCAGAGCGCAGATACCAAATACTGTTCTTC
TAGTGTAGCCGTAGTTAGGCCACCACTTCAAGAACTCTGTAGCACCGCCTACATACCTCGCTCTGCTAAT
CCTGTTACCAGTGGCTGCTGCCAGTGGCGATAAGTCGTGTCTTACCGGGTTGGACTCAAGACGATAGTTA
CCGGATAAGGCGCAGCGGTCGGGCTGAACGGGGGGTTCGTGCACACAGCCCAGCTTGGAGCGAACGACCT
ACACCGAACTGAGATACCTACAGCGTGAGCTATGAGAAAGCGCCACGCTTCCCGAAGGGAGAAAGGCGGA
CAGGTATCCGGTAAGCGGCAGGGTCGGAACAGGAGAGCGCACGAGGGAGCTTCCAGGGGGAAACGCCTGG
TATCTTTATAGTCCTGTCGGGTTTCGCCACCTCTGACTTGAGCGTCGATTTTTGTGATGCTCGTCAGGGG
GGCGGAGCCTATGGAAAAACGCCAGCAACGCGGCCTTTTTACGGTTCCTGGCCTTTTGCTGGCCTTTTGC
TCACATGTTCTTTCCTGCGTTATCCCCTGATTCTGTGGATAACCGTATTACCGCCTTTGAGTGAGCTGAT
ACCGCTCGCCGCAGCCGAACGACCGAGCGCAGCGAGTCAGTGAGCGAGGAAGCGGAAGAGCGCCCAATAC
GCAAACCGCCTCTCCCCGCGCGTTGGCCGATTCATTAATGCAGAGCTTGCAATTCGCGCTTTTTCAATAT
TATTGAAGCATTTATCAGGGTTATTGTCTCATGAGCGGATACATATTTGAATGTATTTAGAAAAATAAAC
AAATAGGGGTTCCGCGCACATTTCCCCGAAAAGTGCCACCTGACGTCTAAGAAACCATTATTATCATGAC
ATTAACCTATAAAAATAGGCGTATTACGAGGCCCTTTCACG
Features (pLannotate 1.2.2; 28 found; start..end, strand, type, name):
     15..318     +  enhancer       CMV enhancer: human cytomegalovirus immediate early enhancer
    319..522     +  promoter       CMV promoter: human cytomegalovirus (CMV) immediate early promoter
    629..653     +  CDS            3xFLAG (fragment): three tandem FLAG® epitope tags
    654..674     +  misc_feature   MCS (fragment): multiple cloning site
    684..808     +  protein_bind   attR1: mutant version of attR; recombination site for the Gateway® LR reaction LR Clonase™
    833..863     +  promoter       lac UV5 promoter: E. coli lac promoter with an "up" mutation
    887..916     +  promoter       cat promoter (fragment): promoter of the E. coli cat gene encoding chloramphenicol acetyltransferase
    917..1576    +  CDS            CmR: chloramphenicol acetyltransferase; cat; confers resistance to chloramphenicol
   1755..1913    +  CDS            ccdA (fragment): CCDA_ECO57 - Also known as H, letA. Experimental evidence at protein level: Swiss-Prot protein existence level 1. Antitoxin component of a type II toxin-antitoxin (TA) system which inhibits the post-segregational killing (PSK) of plasmid-free cells, also referred to as a plasmid addiction system. Binds to and blocks the activity of CcdB; will also remove bound CcdB protein from the CcdB-GyrA complex by forming a CcdA-CcdB complex, a process termed rejuvenation. Functions as a transcriptional corepressor for the ccdAB operon, repression also requires CcdB (By similarity). From Escherichia coli
   1918..2220    +  CDS            ccdB: CCDB_ECOLI - Also known as G, letB, letD. Experimental evidence at protein level: Swiss-Prot protein existence level 1. Toxic component of a type II toxin-antitoxin (TA) system, functioning in plasmid maintainence. Responsible for the post- segregational killing (PSK) of plasmid-free cells, also referred to as a plasmid addiction system. Half-life of over 2 hours. Cell killing by CcdB is accompanied by filamentation, defects in chromosome and plasmid segregation, defects in cell division, formation of anucleate cells, decreased DNA synthesis and plasmid loss. Interferes with the activity of DN
   2264..2388    -  protein_bind   attR2: mutant version of attR; recombination site for the Gateway® LR reaction LR Clonase™
   2421..2439    -  promoter       T7 promoter: promoter for bacteriophage T7 RNA polymerase
   2489..2573    +  CDS            large T antigen (fragment): large T antigen from SV40 (simian virus 40)
   2596..2730    +  polyA_signal   SV40 poly(A) signal: SV40 polyadenylation signal
   2735..2784    -  CDS            lacI (fragment): lac repressor; lacI; The lac repressor binds to the lac operator to inhibit transcription in E. coli. This inhibition can be relieved by adding lactose or isopropyl-β-D-thiogalactopyranoside (IPTG).
   2784..2851    +  CDS            lacZα (fragment): LacZα fragment of β-galactosidase; lacZ fragment
   2856..3284    +  rep_origin     f1 ori (sequence partly withheld): f1 bacteriophage origin of replication; arrow indicates direction of (+) strand synthesis
   3312..3363    -  misc_feature   bom (fragment): basis of mobility region from pBR322
   3428..3785    +  promoter       SV40 promoter: SV40 enhancer and early promoter
   3836..4627    +  CDS            neo: KKA2_KLEPN - Also known as kan, nptII. Experimental evidence at protein level: Swiss-Prot protein existence level 1. Resistance to kanamycin, neomycin, paromomycin, ribostamycin, butirosin and gentamicin B. From Klebsiella pneumoniae.
   4694..4742    +  polyA_signal   poly(A) signal: synthetic polyadenylation signal
   4762..4816    -  misc_feature   bom (fragment): basis of mobility region from pBR322
   4918..4953    -  CDS            rop (fragment): Rop protein, which maintains plasmids at low copy number; rop
   5048..5152    +  promoter       AmpR promoter: bla
   5153..6013    +  CDS            AmpR: β-lactamase; bla; confers resistance to ampicillin, carbenicillin, and related antibiotics
   6184..6772    +  rep_origin     ori: high-copy-number ColE1/pMB1/pBR322/pUC origin of replication
   6955..7008    +  CDS            lacI (fragment): lac repressor; lacI; The lac repressor binds to the lac operator to inhibit transcription in E. coli. This inhibition can be relieved by adding lactose or isopropyl-β-D-thiogalactopyranoside (IPTG).
   7024..7121    -  promoter       AmpR promoter: bla
