[The description below was written by a language model from this plasmid's Addgene catalogue record and pLannotate feature annotations shown in this document.]
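Description:
Flag-GFP11-pDEST-N is an empty Gateway destination vector for mammalian expression, built on the pDEST27 backbone and designed for bimolecular fluorescence complementation (BiFC) assays. Transcription is driven by the human CMV immediate-early enhancer and promoter, followed by an N-terminal GFP11-Flag tag. The automated annotation detects only a FLAG-like fragment just upstream of the recombination cassette and does not call the GFP11 segment, which is very short, so its presence rests on the catalogue description. Downstream lies the standard Gateway cassette: attR1 and attR2 sites flanking a chloramphenicol resistance gene and the ccdB toxin gene. An SV40 polyadenylation signal terminates the transcript. In an LR recombination reaction with an entry clone, the cassette is replaced by the gene of interest, producing an in-frame fusion carrying the tag at its N terminus. Loss of ccdB provides counter-selection against unrecombined vector in ordinary E. coli strains.

The plasmid replicates in bacteria from a high-copy ColE1/pUC-type origin and also carries an f1 origin. It is selected with ampicillin (β-lactamase) and, while the Gateway cassette is intact, chloramphenicol. The unrecombined vector must be maintained in a ccdB-tolerant strain. An SV40 promoter-driven neomycin phosphotransferase gene with a synthetic poly(A) signal would allow selection of stably transfected mammalian cells.

GFP11 is the small β-strand fragment of split GFP, which restores fluorescence only when brought together with the complementary GFP1-10 fragment. Candidate proteins cloned into this vector can therefore be screened as interaction partners of a bait carrying the complementary fragment, and the Flag epitope allows detection of the fusion. The associated study concerned the nuclear actin interactome.
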