Addgene plasmid #118366: Flag-GFP11-pDEST-N
Purpose: (Empty Backbone) Bimolecular Fluorescence Complimentation (BiFC) assay. Gateway compatible N-terminal vector with BiFC-tag (GFP11-Flag) to screen interaction partners.
Depositing lab: Maria Vartiainen. Depositing organization: University of Helsinki. Publication: Nuclear actin interactome analysis links actin to KAT14 histone acetyl transferase and mRNA splicing. Viita T, Kyheroinen S, Prajapati B, Virtanen J, Frilander MJ, Varjosalo M, Vartiainen MK. J Cell Sci. 2019 Apr 17;132(8). pii: jcs.226852. doi: 10.1242/jcs.226852. PubMed 30890647.
Backbone
  Vector backbone: pDEST27
  Backbone manufacturer: Thermo Fisher Scientific
  Vector type: Mammalian Expression ; Destination
  Tag / fusion protein: GFP11-Flag (N terminal on backbone)
Growth in bacteria
  Bacterial resistance: Chloramphenicol and Ampicillin, 25 & 100 μg/mL
  Growth temperature: 37°C
  Growth strain: ccdB Survival
  Copy number: High Copy
Gene/Insert
  Gene/Insert name: None
  Tag / fusion protein: GFP11-Flag (N terminal on backbone)
Terms and licenses: Academic/Nonprofit Terms; Industry Terms: Not Available to Industry
Depositor comments: Please visit https://www.biorxiv.org/content/10.1101/445973v1 for BioRxiv preprint
How to cite: Flag-GFP11-pDEST-N was a gift from Maria Vartiainen (Addgene plasmid # 118366 ; http://n2t.net/addgene:118366 ; RRID:Addgene_118366)
